>Addgene plasmid #49685 | pVRa30_35 | depositor full sequence | sequence record 74468 | pVRa30_35 sequence 5954 bps
ATGAAAAAAAAACAGACCACCAAAGCACTGCTGGTTACCTGTATTACCGATCATAAACAGGATTTTTATC
GCCTGGCCTTCAGCTATGTGAAAAATCAGGATGATGCCCTGGATATTGTGCAAGAAAGCATTAAAAAAGC
CCTGAGCAGCGTTGAAACCGTTCGTAATCCGGAAACCATTAAAAGCTGGTTCTACAAAATTCTGGTGCGT
ACCGCAATTGATTTTCTGCGTAAACAGAAAAAAATTCGCGTGATGGATGACGAAACCATTGAATTTCTGA
GCAAAGGCAAAGAGGACCACTATAAAGATACCGATCTGCATGAAGCACTGGATGAACTGCCGTATCGTTA
TAAAACCATTATCATCCTGCGCTTTTTTGAGGATCTGAAACTGGAAGAAATCGCAGAGATTACCGGTGAA
AATACCAATACCGTTAAAACCCGTCTGTATCGTGCACTGAAACTGATGCGTATTCAGCTGACCAAAGAAG
ATCTGAGTTAAGGATCCAAGCTTGCGGCCGCACTCGAGCACCACCACCACCACCACTGAGATCCGGCTGC
TAACAAAGCCCGAAAGGAAGCTGAGTTGGCTGCTGCCACCGCTGAGCAATAACTAGCATAACCCCTTGGG
GCCTCTAAACGGGTCTTGAGGGGTTTTTTGCTGAAAGGAGGAACTATATCCGGATTGGCGAATGGG
[124 nt withheld, positions 697-820]
C
[91 nt withheld, positions 822-912]
A
[49 nt withheld, positions 914-962]
CCTTTGACGTTGGAGTCCACGTTCTTT
[37 nt withheld, positions 990-1026]
ACCCTATCTCGGTCTATTCTTTTGATTTATAAGGGATTTTGCCGATTTCGGCCTATTGGTTAAAAAATGA
GCTGATTTAACAAAAATTTAACGCGAATTTTAACAAAATATTAACGTTTACAATTTCAGGTGGCACTTTT
CGGGGAAATGTGCGCGGAACCCCTATTTGTTTATTTTTCTAAATACATTCAAATATGTATCCGCTCATGA
GACAATAACCCTGATAAATGCTTCAATAATATTGAAAAAGGAAGAGTATGAGTATTCAACATTTCCGTGT
CGCCCTTATTCCCTTTTTTGCGGCATTTTGCCTTCCTGTTTTTGCTCACCCAGAAACGCTGGTGAAAGTA
AAAGATGCTGAAGATCAGTTGGGTGCACGAGTGGGTTACATCGAACTGGATCTCAACAGCGGTAAGATCC
TTGAGAGTTTTCGCCCCGAAGAACGTTTTCCAATGATGAGCACTTTTAAAGTTCTGCTATGTGGCGCGGT
ATTATCCCGTATTGACGCCGGGCAAGAGCAACTCGGTCGCCGCATACACTATTCTCAGAATGACTTGGTT
GAGTACTCACCAGTCACAGAAAAGCATCTTACGGATGGCATGACAGTAAGAGAATTATGCAGTGCTGCCA
TAACCATGAGTGATAACACTGCGGCCAACTTACTTCTGACAACGATCGGAGGACCGAAGGAGCTAACCGC
TTTTTTGCACAACATGGGGGATCATGTAACTCGCCTTGATCGTTGGGAACCGGAGCTGAATGAAGCCATA
CCAAACGACGAGCGTGACACCACGATGCCTGCAGCAATGGCAACAACGTTGCGCAAACTATTAACTGGCG
AACTACTTACTCTAGCTTCCCGGCAACAATTAATAGACTGGATGGAGGCGGATAAAGTTGCAGGACCACT
TCTGCGCTCGGCCCTTCCGGCTGGCTGGTTTATTGCTGATAAATCTGGAGCCGGTGAGCGTGGGTCTCGC
GGTATCATTGCAGCACTGGGGCCAGATGGTAAGCCCTCCCGTATCGTAGTTATCTACACGACGGGGAGTC
AGGCAACTATGGATGAACGAAATAGACAGATCGCTGAGATAGGTGCCTCACTGATTAAGCATTGGTAACT
GTCAGACCAAGTTTACTCATATATACTTTAGATTGATTTAAAACTTCATTTTTAATTTAAAAGGATCTAG
GTGAAGATCCTTTTTGATAATCTCATGACCAAAATCCCTTAACGTGAGTTTTCGTTCCACTGAGCGTCAG
ACCCCGTAGAAAAGATCAAAGGATCTTCTTGAGATCCTTTTTTTCTGCGCGTAATCTGCTGCTTGCAAAC
AAAAAAACCACCGCTACCAGCGGTGGTTTGTTTGCCGGATCAAGAGCTACCAACTCTTTTTCCGAAGGTA
ACTGGCTTCAGCAGAGCGCAGATACCAAATACTGTCCTTCTAGTGTAGCCGTAGTTAGGCCACCACTTCA
AGAACTCTGTAGCACCGCCTACATACCTCGCTCTGCTAATCCTGTTACCAGTGGCTGCTGCCAGTGGCGA
TAAGTCGTGTCTTACCGGGTTGGACTCAAGACGATAGTTACCGGATAAGGCGCAGCGGTCGGGCTGAACG
GGGGGTTCGTGCACACAGCCCAGCTTGGAGCGAACGACCTACACCGAACTGAGATACCTACAGCGTGAGC
TATGAGAAAGCGCCACGCTTCCCGAAGGGAGAAAGGCGGACAGGTATCCGGTAAGCGGCAGGGTCGGAAC
AGGAGAGCGCACGAGGGAGCTTCCAGGGGGAAACGCCTGGTATCTTTATAGTCCTGTCGGGTTTCGCCAC
CTCTGACTTGAGCGTCGATTTTTGTGATGCTCGTCAGGGGGGCGGAGCCTATGGAAAAACGCCAGCAACG
CGGCCTTTTTACGGTTCCTGGCCTTTTGCTGGCCTTTTGCTCACATGTTCTTTCCTGCGTTATCCCCTGA
TTCTGTGGATAACCGTATTACCGCCTTTGAGTGAGCTGATACCGCTCGCCGCAGCCGAACGACCGAGCGC
AGCGAGTCAGTGAGCGAGGAAGCGGAAGAGCGCCTGATGCGGTATTTTCTCCTTACGCATCTGTGCGGTA
TTTCACACCGCATATATGGTGCACTCTCAGTACAATCTGCTCTGATGCCGCATAGTTAAGCCAGTATACA
CTCCGCTATCGCTACGTGACTGGGTCATGGCTGCGCCCCGACACCCGCCAACACCCGCTGACGCGCCCTG
ACGGGCTTGTCTGCTCCCGGCATCCGCTTACAGACAAGCTGTGACCGTCTCCGGGAGCTGCATGTGTCAG
AGGTTTTCACCGTCATCACCGAAACGCGCGAGGCAGCTGCGGTAAAGCTCATCAGCGTGGTCGTGAAGCG
ATTCACAGATGTCTGCCTGTTCATCCGCGTCCAGCTCGTTGAGTTTCTCCAGAAGCGTTAATGTCTGGCT
TCTGATAAAGCGGGCCATGTTAAGGGCGGTTTTTTCCTGTTTGGTCACTGATGCCTCCGTGTAAGGGGGA
TTTCTGTTCATGGGGGTAATGATACCGATGAAACGAGAGAGGATGCTCACGATACGGGTTACTGATGATG
AACATGCCCGGTTACTGGAACGTTGTGAGGGTAAACAACTGGCGGTATGGATGCGGCGGGACCAGAGAAA
AATCACTCAGGGTCAATGCCAGCGCTTCGTTAATACAGATGTAGGTGTTCCACAGGGTAGCCAGCAGCAT
CCTGCGATGCAGATCCGGAACATAATGGTGCAGGGCGCTGACTTCCGCGTTTCCAGACTTTACGAAACAC
GGAAACCGAAGACCATTCATGTTGTTGCTCAGGTCGCAGACGTTTTGCAGCAGCAGTCGCTTCACGTTCG
CTCGCGTATCGGTGATTCATTCTGCTAACCAGTAAGGCAACCCCGCCAGCCTAGCCGGGTCCTCAACGAC
AGGAGCACGATCATGCGCACCCGTGGGGCCGCCATGCCGGCGATAATGGCCTGCTTCTCGCCGAAACGTT
TGGTGGCGGGACCAGTGACGAAGGCTTGAGCGAGGGCGTGCAAGATTCCGAATACCGCAAGCGACAGGCC
GATCATCGTCGCGCTCCAGCGAAAGCGGTCCTCGCCGAAAATGACCCAGAGCGCTGCCGGCACCTGTCCT
ACGAGTTGCATGATAAAGAAGACAGTCATAAGTGCGGCGACGATAGTCATGCCCCGCGCCCACCGGAAGG
AGCTGACTGGGTTGAAGGCTCTCAAGGGCATCGGTCGAGATCCCGGTGCCTAATGAGTGAGCTAACTTAC
ATTAATTGCGTTGCGCTCACTGCCCGCTTTCCAGTCGGGAAACCTGTCGTGCCAGCTGCATTAATGAATC
GGCCAACGCGCGGGGAGAGGCGGTTTGCGTATTGGGCGCCAGGGTGGTTTTTCTTTTCACCAGTGAGACG
GGCAACAGCTGATTGCCCTTCACCGCCTGGCCCTGAGAGAGTTGCAGCAAGCGGTCCACGCTGGTTTGCC
CCAGCAGGCGAAAATCCTGTTTGATGGTGGTTAACGGCGGGATATAACATGAGCTGTCTTCGGTATCGTC
GTATCCCACTACCGAGATATCCGCACCAACGCGCAGCCCGGACTCGGTAATGGCGCGCATTGCGCCCAGC
GCCATCTGATCGTTGGCAACCAGCATCGCAGTGGGAACGATGCCCTCATTCAGCATTTGCATGGTTTGTT
GAAAACCGGACATGGCACTCCAGTCGCCTTCCCGTTCCGCTATCGGCTGAATTTGATTGCGAGTGAGATA
TTTATGCCAGCCAGCCAGACGCAGACGCGCCGAGACAGAACTTAATGGGCCCGCTAACAGCGCGATTTGC
TGGTGACCCAATGCGACCAGATGCTCCACGCCCAGTCGCGTACCGTCTTCATGGGAGAAAATAATACTGT
TGATGGGTGTCTGGTCAGAGACATCAAGAAATAACGCCGGAACATTAGTGCAGGCAGCTTCCACAGCAAT
GGCATCCTGGTCATCCAGCGGATAGTTAATGATCAGCCCACTGACGCGTTGCGCGAGAAGATTGTGCACC
GCCGCTTTACAGGCTTCGACGCCGCTTCGTTCTACCATCGACACCACCACGCTGGCACCCAGTTGATCGG
CGCGAGATTTAATCGCCGCGACAATTTGCGACGGCGCGTGCAGGGCCAGACTGGAGGTGGCAACGCCAAT
CAGCAACGACTGTTTGCCCGCCAGTTGTTGTGCCACGCGGTTGGGAATGTAATTCAGCTCCGCCATCGCC
GCTTCCACTTTTTCCCGCGTTTTCGCAGAAACGTGGCTGGCCTGGTTCACCACGCGGGAAACGGTCTGAT
AAGAGACACCGGCATACTCTGCGACATCGTATAACGTTACTGGTTTCACATTCACCACCCTGAATTGACT
CTCTTCCGGGCGCTATCATGCCATACCGCGAAAGGTTTTGCGCCATTCGATGGTGTCCGGGATCTCGACG
CTCTCCCTTATGCGACTCCTGCATTAGGAAGCAGCCCAGTAGTAGGTTGAGGCCGTTGAGCACCGCCGCC
GCAAGGAATGGTGCATGCAAGGAGATGGCGCCCAACAGTCCCCCGGCCACGGGGCCTGCCACCATACCCA
CGCCGAAACAAGCGCTCATGAGCCCGAAGTGGCGAGCCCGATCTTCCCCATCGGTGATGTCGGCGATATA
GGCGCCAGCAACCGCACCTGTGGCGCCGGTGATGCCGGCCACGATGCGTCCGGCGTAGAGGATCGAGATC
TCGATCCCGCGAAATTAATACGACTCACTATAGGGGAATTGTGAGCGGATAACAATTCCCCTCTAGAAAT
AATTTTGTTTAACTTTAAGAAGGAGATATACCATGGGCAGCAGCCATCATCATCATCATCACAGCAGCGG
CCTGGAAGTTCTGTTCCAGGGGCCCCAT
Features (pLannotate 1.2.2; 20 found; start..end, strand, type, name):
      1..498     +  CDS            sigV: SIGV_BACSU - Experimental evidence at protein level: Swiss-Prot protein existence level 1. Sigma factors are initiation factors that promote the attachment of RNA polymerase to specific initiation sites and are then released. Positively regulates the expression of proteins involved in stress responses against bacitracin, paraquat and tellurite. From Bacillus subtilis (strain 168).
    529..546     +  CDS            9xHis (fragment): 9xHis affinity tag
    556..605     +  CDS            SET1 (fragment): solubility-enhancement tag derived from T7 phage gene 10B
    613..660     +  terminator     T7 terminator: transcription terminator for bacteriophage T7 RNA polymerase
    697..1152    +  rep_origin     f1 ori (sequence partly withheld): f1 bacteriophage origin of replication; arrow indicates direction of (+) strand synthesis
   1179..1283    +  promoter       AmpR promoter: bla
   1284..2144    +  CDS            AmpR: β-lactamase; bla; confers resistance to ampicillin, carbenicillin, and related antibiotics
   2315..2903    +  rep_origin     ori: high-copy-number ColE1/pMB1/pBR322/pUC origin of replication
   3089..3231    -  misc_feature   bom: basis of mobility region from pBR322
   3333..3524    -  CDS            rop: Rop protein, which maintains plasmids at low copy number; rop
   3541..3921    +  CDS            YPB1_ECOLX: Protein predicted: Swiss-Prot protein existence level 4. From Escherichia coli.
   3993..4284    -  CDS            TcR (fragment): tetracycline efflux protein; tet; confers resistance to tetracycline
   4299..4320    -  protein_bind   CAP binding site: CAP binding activates transcription in the presence of cAMP. E. coli catabolite activator protein
   4333..5415    -  CDS            lacI: lac repressor; lacI; The lac repressor binds to the lac operator to inhibit transcription in E. coli. This inhibition can be relieved by adding lactose or isopropyl-β-D-thiogalactopyranoside (IPTG).
   5416..5493    -  promoter       lacI promoter: lacI
   5501..5780    -  CDS            TcR (fragment): tetracycline efflux protein; tet; confers resistance to tetracycline
   5802..5820    +  promoter       T7 promoter: promoter for bacteriophage T7 RNA polymerase
   5821..5845    +  protein_bind   lac operator: The lac repressor binds to the lac operator to inhibit transcription in E. coli. This inhibition can be relieved by adding lactose or isopropyl-β-D-thiogalactopyranoside (IPTG). lac repressor encoded by lacI
   5860..5882    +  RBS            RBS: efficient ribosome binding site from bacteriophage T7 gene 10 (Olins and Rangwala, 1989)
   5901..5917    +  CDS            capTEV™ (fragment): composite tag for in vivo biotinylation, TEV protease cleavage, and 6xHis tagging
