[The description below was written by a language model from this plasmid's Addgene catalogue record and pLannotate feature annotations shown in this document.]
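Description:
pVRa30_35 is a bacterial expression plasmid built on the pVRa backbone, a pET-like vector used for synthetic biology in E. coli. It is propagated under ampicillin selection through the β-lactamase gene. Replication depends on a ColE1/pMB1-type origin accompanied by the pBR322 bom region and the rop gene, which holds copy number down, consistent with the low-copy designation in the record. An f1 phage origin is also present, along with remnants of a tetracycline resistance gene that flank the lacI cassette and appear to be non-functional backbone fragments.

The insert, ECF30_35, is an extracytoplasmic function (ECF) sigma factor from Bacillus subtilis strain 168. The feature table identifies it as SigV, and the coding sequence has been codon optimized for E. coli. It was cloned between NdeI and HindIII sites, downstream of a T7 promoter fused to a lac operator and a strong T7 gene 10 ribosome binding site, and it is followed by a T7 terminator. The plasmid-borne lacI gene supplies repressor, so expression needs both T7 RNA polymerase in the host and relief of repression by IPTG. The backbone adds an N-terminal His6 tag with a PreScission protease cleavage site. The short tag fragment annotated just upstream of the coding sequence probably corresponds to this element. A further His-tag fragment annotated downstream of the gene looks like residual vector sequence, although the record does not say whether it is translated.

The associated publication mapped crosstalk among sigma factors, anti-sigma factors and their promoters to design orthogonal genetic switches. This plasmid appears to be the inducible sigma factor expression member of that library.
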