Addgene plasmid #49685: pVRa30_35
Depositing lab: Christopher Voigt. Depositing organization: University of California, San Francisco (UCSF). Publication: Design of orthogonal genetic switches based on a crosstalk map of sigmas, anti-sigmas, and promoters. Rhodius VA, Segall-Shapiro TH, Sharon BD, Ghodasara A, Orlova E, Tabakh H, Burkhardt DH, Clancy K, Peterson TC, Gross CA, Voigt CA. Mol Syst Biol. 2013 Oct 29;9:702. doi: 10.1038/msb.2013.58. PubMed 24169405.
Backbone
  Vector backbone: pVRa
  Vector type: Bacterial Expression, Synthetic Biology
Growth in bacteria
  Bacterial resistance: Ampicillin, 100 μg/mL
  Growth temperature: 37°C
  Growth strain: DH10B
  Copy number: Low Copy
Gene/Insert
  Gene/Insert name: ECF30_35
  Species: Bacillus subtilis subsp. subtilis str. 168
  Mutation: Codon optimized for E.coli
  Promoter: pT7-lacO
  Tag / fusion protein: His6-PreScission (N terminal on backbone)
  Cloning method: Restriction Enzyme; 5′ cloning site NdeI (not destroyed); 3′ cloning site HindIII (not destroyed)
  Sequencing primers: 5′ CGATATAGGCGCCAGCAAC; 3′ CAGCAGCCAACTCAGCTTC
Terms and licenses: Academic/Nonprofit Terms; Industry Terms: Not Available to Industry
How to cite: pVRa30_35 was a gift from Christopher Voigt (Addgene plasmid # 49685 ; http://n2t.net/addgene:49685 ; RRID:Addgene_49685)
