>Addgene plasmid #49685 | pVRa30_35 | depositor partial sequence | sequence record 74048 | ECF gene
ATGAAAAAAAAACAGACCACCAAAGCACTGCTGGTTACCTGTATTACCGATCATAAACAGGATTTTTATC
GCCTGGCCTTCAGCTATGTGAAAAATCAGGATGATGCCCTGGATATTGTGCAAGAAAGCATTAAAAAAGC
CCTGAGCAGCGTTGAAACCGTTCGTAATCCGGAAACCATTAAAAGCTGGTTCTACAAAATTCTGGTGCGT
ACCGCAATTGATTTTCTGCGTAAACAGAAAAAAATTCGCGTGATGGATGACGAAACCATTGAATTTCTGA
GCAAAGGCAAAGAGGACCACTATAAAGATACCGATCTGCATGAAGCACTGGATGAACTGCCGTATCGTTA
TAAAACCATTATCATCCTGCGCTTTTTTGAGGATCTGAAACTGGAAGAAATCGCAGAGATTACCGGTGAA
AATACCAATACCGTTAAAACCCGTCTGTATCGTGCACTGAAACTGATGCGTATTCAGCTGACCAAAGAAG
ATCTGAGTTAA
