>Addgene plasmid #49685 | pVRa30_35 | depositor partial sequence | sequence record 74049 | pVRa backbone
GGATCCAAGCTTGCGGCCGCACTCGAGCACCACCACCACCACCACTGAGATCCGGCTGCTAACAAAGCCC
GAAAGGAAGCTGAGTTGGCTGCTGCCACCGCTGAGCAATAACTAGCATAACCCCTTGGGGCCTCTAAACG
GGTCTTGAGGGGTTTTTTGCTGAAAGGAGGAACTATATCCGGATTGGCGAATGGG
[124 nt withheld, positions 196-319]
C
[91 nt withheld, positions 321-411]
A
[49 nt withheld, positions 413-461]
CCTTTGACGTTGGAGTCCACGTTCTTT
[37 nt withheld, positions 489-525]
ACCCTATCTCGGTCTATTCTTTTGATTTATAAGGGATTTTGCCGATTTCGGCCTATTGGTTAAAAAATGA
GCTGATTTAACAAAAATTTAACGCGAATTTTAACAAAATATTAACGTTTACAATTTCAGGTGGCACTTTT
CGGGGAAATGTGCGCGGAACCCCTATTTGTTTATTTTTCTAAATACATTCAAATATGTATCCGCTCATGA
GACAATAACCCTGATAAATGCTTCAATAATATTGAAAAAGGAAGAGTATGAGTATTCAACATTTCCGTGT
CGCCCTTATTCCCTTTTTTGCGGCATTTTGCCTTCCTGTTTTTGCTCACCCAGAAACGCTGGTGAAAGTA
AAAGATGCTGAAGATCAGTTGGGTGCACGAGTGGGTTACATCGAACTGGATCTCAACAGCGGTAAGATCC
TTGAGAGTTTTCGCCCCGAAGAACGTTTTCCAATGATGAGCACTTTTAAAGTTCTGCTATGTGGCGCGGT
ATTATCCCGTATTGACGCCGGGCAAGAGCAACTCGGTCGCCGCATACACTATTCTCAGAATGACTTGGTT
GAGTACTCACCAGTCACAGAAAAGCATCTTACGGATGGCATGACAGTAAGAGAATTATGCAGTGCTGCCA
TAACCATGAGTGATAACACTGCGGCCAACTTACTTCTGACAACGATCGGAGGACCGAAGGAGCTAACCGC
TTTTTTGCACAACATGGGGGATCATGTAACTCGCCTTGATCGTTGGGAACCGGAGCTGAATGAAGCCATA
CCAAACGACGAGCGTGACACCACGATGCCTGCAGCAATGGCAACAACGTTGCGCAAACTATTAACTGGCG
AACTACTTACTCTAGCTTCCCGGCAACAATTAATAGACTGGATGGAGGCGGATAAAGTTGCAGGACCACT
TCTGCGCTCGGCCCTTCCGGCTGGCTGGTTTATTGCTGATAAATCTGGAGCCGGTGAGCGTGGGTCTCGC
GGTATCATTGCAGCACTGGGGCCAGATGGTAAGCCCTCCCGTATCGTAGTTATCTACACGACGGGGAGTC
AGGCAACTATGGATGAACGAAATAGACAGATCGCTGAGATAGGTGCCTCACTGATTAAGCATTGGTAACT
GTCAGACCAAGTTTACTCATATATACTTTAGATTGATTTAAAACTTCATTTTTAATTTAAAAGGATCTAG
GTGAAGATCCTTTTTGATAATCTCATGACCAAAATCCCTTAACGTGAGTTTTCGTTCCACTGAGCGTCAG
ACCCCGTAGAAAAGATCAAAGGATCTTCTTGAGATCCTTTTTTTCTGCGCGTAATCTGCTGCTTGCAAAC
AAAAAAACCACCGCTACCAGCGGTGGTTTGTTTGCCGGATCAAGAGCTACCAACTCTTTTTCCGAAGGTA
ACTGGCTTCAGCAGAGCGCAGATACCAAATACTGTCCTTCTAGTGTAGCCGTAGTTAGGCCACCACTTCA
AGAACTCTGTAGCACCGCCTACATACCTCGCTCTGCTAATCCTGTTACCAGTGGCTGCTGCCAGTGGCGA
TAAGTCGTGTCTTACCGGGTTGGACTCAAGACGATAGTTACCGGATAAGGCGCAGCGGTCGGGCTGAACG
GGGGGTTCGTGCACACAGCCCAGCTTGGAGCGAACGACCTACACCGAACTGAGATACCTACAGCGTGAGC
TATGAGAAAGCGCCACGCTTCCCGAAGGGAGAAAGGCGGACAGGTATCCGGTAAGCGGCAGGGTCGGAAC
AGGAGAGCGCACGAGGGAGCTTCCAGGGGGAAACGCCTGGTATCTTTATAGTCCTGTCGGGTTTCGCCAC
CTCTGACTTGAGCGTCGATTTTTGTGATGCTCGTCAGGGGGGCGGAGCCTATGGAAAAACGCCAGCAACG
CGGCCTTTTTACGGTTCCTGGCCTTTTGCTGGCCTTTTGCTCACATGTTCTTTCCTGCGTTATCCCCTGA
TTCTGTGGATAACCGTATTACCGCCTTTGAGTGAGCTGATACCGCTCGCCGCAGCCGAACGACCGAGCGC
AGCGAGTCAGTGAGCGAGGAAGCGGAAGAGCGCCTGATGCGGTATTTTCTCCTTACGCATCTGTGCGGTA
TTTCACACCGCATATATGGTGCACTCTCAGTACAATCTGCTCTGATGCCGCATAGTTAAGCCAGTATACA
CTCCGCTATCGCTACGTGACTGGGTCATGGCTGCGCCCCGACACCCGCCAACACCCGCTGACGCGCCCTG
ACGGGCTTGTCTGCTCCCGGCATCCGCTTACAGACAAGCTGTGACCGTCTCCGGGAGCTGCATGTGTCAG
AGGTTTTCACCGTCATCACCGAAACGCGCGAGGCAGCTGCGGTAAAGCTCATCAGCGTGGTCGTGAAGCG
ATTCACAGATGTCTGCCTGTTCATCCGCGTCCAGCTCGTTGAGTTTCTCCAGAAGCGTTAATGTCTGGCT
TCTGATAAAGCGGGCCATGTTAAGGGCGGTTTTTTCCTGTTTGGTCACTGATGCCTCCGTGTAAGGGGGA
TTTCTGTTCATGGGGGTAATGATACCGATGAAACGAGAGAGGATGCTCACGATACGGGTTACTGATGATG
AACATGCCCGGTTACTGGAACGTTGTGAGGGTAAACAACTGGCGGTATGGATGCGGCGGGACCAGAGAAA
AATCACTCAGGGTCAATGCCAGCGCTTCGTTAATACAGATGTAGGTGTTCCACAGGGTAGCCAGCAGCAT
CCTGCGATGCAGATCCGGAACATAATGGTGCAGGGCGCTGACTTCCGCGTTTCCAGACTTTACGAAACAC
GGAAACCGAAGACCATTCATGTTGTTGCTCAGGTCGCAGACGTTTTGCAGCAGCAGTCGCTTCACGTTCG
CTCGCGTATCGGTGATTCATTCTGCTAACCAGTAAGGCAACCCCGCCAGCCTAGCCGGGTCCTCAACGAC
AGGAGCACGATCATGCGCACCCGTGGGGCCGCCATGCCGGCGATAATGGCCTGCTTCTCGCCGAAACGTT
TGGTGGCGGGACCAGTGACGAAGGCTTGAGCGAGGGCGTGCAAGATTCCGAATACCGCAAGCGACAGGCC
GATCATCGTCGCGCTCCAGCGAAAGCGGTCCTCGCCGAAAATGACCCAGAGCGCTGCCGGCACCTGTCCT
ACGAGTTGCATGATAAAGAAGACAGTCATAAGTGCGGCGACGATAGTCATGCCCCGCGCCCACCGGAAGG
AGCTGACTGGGTTGAAGGCTCTCAAGGGCATCGGTCGAGATCCCGGTGCCTAATGAGTGAGCTAACTTAC
ATTAATTGCGTTGCGCTCACTGCCCGCTTTCCAGTCGGGAAACCTGTCGTGCCAGCTGCATTAATGAATC
GGCCAACGCGCGGGGAGAGGCGGTTTGCGTATTGGGCGCCAGGGTGGTTTTTCTTTTCACCAGTGAGACG
GGCAACAGCTGATTGCCCTTCACCGCCTGGCCCTGAGAGAGTTGCAGCAAGCGGTCCACGCTGGTTTGCC
CCAGCAGGCGAAAATCCTGTTTGATGGTGGTTAACGGCGGGATATAACATGAGCTGTCTTCGGTATCGTC
GTATCCCACTACCGAGATATCCGCACCAACGCGCAGCCCGGACTCGGTAATGGCGCGCATTGCGCCCAGC
GCCATCTGATCGTTGGCAACCAGCATCGCAGTGGGAACGATGCCCTCATTCAGCATTTGCATGGTTTGTT
GAAAACCGGACATGGCACTCCAGTCGCCTTCCCGTTCCGCTATCGGCTGAATTTGATTGCGAGTGAGATA
TTTATGCCAGCCAGCCAGACGCAGACGCGCCGAGACAGAACTTAATGGGCCCGCTAACAGCGCGATTTGC
TGGTGACCCAATGCGACCAGATGCTCCACGCCCAGTCGCGTACCGTCTTCATGGGAGAAAATAATACTGT
TGATGGGTGTCTGGTCAGAGACATCAAGAAATAACGCCGGAACATTAGTGCAGGCAGCTTCCACAGCAAT
GGCATCCTGGTCATCCAGCGGATAGTTAATGATCAGCCCACTGACGCGTTGCGCGAGAAGATTGTGCACC
GCCGCTTTACAGGCTTCGACGCCGCTTCGTTCTACCATCGACACCACCACGCTGGCACCCAGTTGATCGG
CGCGAGATTTAATCGCCGCGACAATTTGCGACGGCGCGTGCAGGGCCAGACTGGAGGTGGCAACGCCAAT
CAGCAACGACTGTTTGCCCGCCAGTTGTTGTGCCACGCGGTTGGGAATGTAATTCAGCTCCGCCATCGCC
GCTTCCACTTTTTCCCGCGTTTTCGCAGAAACGTGGCTGGCCTGGTTCACCACGCGGGAAACGGTCTGAT
AAGAGACACCGGCATACTCTGCGACATCGTATAACGTTACTGGTTTCACATTCACCACCCTGAATTGACT
CTCTTCCGGGCGCTATCATGCCATACCGCGAAAGGTTTTGCGCCATTCGATGGTGTCCGGGATCTCGACG
CTCTCCCTTATGCGACTCCTGCATTAGGAAGCAGCCCAGTAGTAGGTTGAGGCCGTTGAGCACCGCCGCC
GCAAGGAATGGTGCATGCAAGGAGATGGCGCCCAACAGTCCCCCGGCCACGGGGCCTGCCACCATACCCA
CGCCGAAACAAGCGCTCATGAGCCCGAAGTGGCGAGCCCGATCTTCCCCATCGGTGATGTCGGCGATATA
GGCGCCAGCAACCGCACCTGTGGCGCCGGTGATGCCGGCCACGATGCGTCCGGCGTAGAGGATCGAGATC
TCGATCCCGCGAAATTAATACGACTCACTATAGGGGAATTGTGAGCGGATAACAATTCCCCTCTAGAAAT
AATTTTGTTTAACTTTAAGAAGGAGATATACCATGGGCAGCAGCCATCATCATCATCATCACAGCAGCGG
CCTGGAAGTTCTGTTCCAGGGGCCCCAT
