>Addgene plasmid #49685 | pVRa30_35 | addgene partial sequence | sequence record 77266 | pBRrevBam 5'-GGTGATGTCGGCGATATAGG-3'
CGGTGATGCCGGCCACGATGCGTCCGGCGTAGAGGATCGAGATCTCGATCCCGCGAAATTAATACGACTC
ACTATAGGGGAATTGTGAGCGGATAACAATTCCCCTCTAGAAATAATTTTGTTTAACTTTAAGAAGGAGA
TATACCATGGGCAGCAGCCATCATCATCATCATCACAGCAGCGGCCTGGAAGTTCTGTTCCAGGGGCCCC
ATATGAAAAAAAAACAGACCACCAAAGCACTGCTGGTTACCTGTATTACCGATCATAAACAGGATTTTTA
TCGCCTGGCCTTCAGCTATGTGAAAAATCAGGATGATGCCCTGGATATTGTGCAAGAAAGCATTAAAAAA
GCCCTGAGCAGCGTTGAAACCGTTCGTAATCCGGAAACCATTAAAAGCTGGTTCTACAAAATTCTGGTGC
GTACCGCAATTGATTTTCTGCGTAAACAGAAAAAAATTCGCGTGATGGATGACGAAACCATTGAATTTCT
GAGCAAAGGCAAAGAGGACCACTATAAAGATACCGATCTGCATGAAGCACTGGATGAACTGCCGTATCGT
TATAAAACCATTATCATCCTGCGCTTTTTTGAGGATCTGAAACTGGAAGAAATCGCAGAGATTACCGGTG
AAAATACCAATACCGTTAAAACCCGTCTGTATCGTGCACTGAAACTGATGCGTATTCAGCTGACCAAAGA
AGATCTGAGTTAAGGATCCAAGCTTGCGGCCGCACTCGAGCACCACCACCACCACCACTGAGATCCGGCT
GCTAACAAAGCCCGAAAGGAAGCTGAGTTGGCTGCTGCCACCGCTGAGCAATAACTAGCATAACCCCTTG
GGGCCTCTAAACGGGTCTTGAGGGGTTTTTTGCTGAAAGGAGGAACTATATCCGGATTGGCGAATGGGAC
GCGCCCTGTAGCGGCGCATTAAGCGCGGCGGG
